Addgene plasmid #83832: pPJ168(JPUB_006767)
Purpose: Carries NEW operon 4 final
Depositing lab: Harry Beller. Depositing organization: Lawrence Berkeley National Laboratory. Publication: Investigation of Proposed Ladderane Biosynthetic Genes from Anammox Bacteria by Heterologous Expression in E. coli. Javidpour P, Deutsch S, Mutalik VK, Hillson NJ, Petzold CJ, Keasling JD, Beller HR. PLoS One. 2016 Mar 14;11(3):e0151087. doi: 10.1371/journal.pone.0151087. eCollection 2016. PONE-D-16-02052 PubMed 26975050.
Backbone
  Vector backbone: pBbE0k backbone (colE1 ori, kanR)
  Selectable markers: Kan
Growth in bacteria
  Bacterial resistance: Kanamycin, 50 μg/mL
  Growth temperature: 37°C
  Growth strain: DH5alpha
  Growth instructions: Medium Copy
  Copy number: Unknown
Gene/Insert 1
  Gene/Insert name: Kuste2802 (alt name: ACP synthase)
  Insert size (bp): 414
  Promoter: op4_BsaI_2802_for
  Cloning method: Gibson Cloning
  Sequencing primers: 5′ aattccgaattcatgagatctggatcggtctcaatggttcgcatctacatgttcatcg
Gene/Insert 2
  Gene/Insert name: Kuste2805 (alt name: non-canonical FabB)
  Insert size (bp): 1236
  Promoter: op4_2805_for
  Cloning method: Gibson Cloning
  Sequencing primers: 5′ gtaaaggaggttttctaatgaaaaaacgcgtggttattacc
Terms and licenses: Academic/Nonprofit Terms; Industry Terms: Not Available to Industry
How to cite: pPJ168(JPUB_006767) was a gift from Harry Beller (Addgene plasmid # 83832 ; http://n2t.net/addgene:83832 ; RRID:Addgene_83832)
