[The description below was written by a language model from this plasmid's Addgene catalogue record and pLannotate feature annotations shown in this document.]
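Description:
pPJ168(JPUB_006767) is a small (3,747 bp) bacterial plasmid built on a pBbE0k BglBrick-style backbone for heterologous expression in E. coli, described simply as carrying "NEW operon 4 final". It is maintained under kanamycin selection through the neo/nptII aminoglycoside phosphotransferase gene, which is followed by a lambda t0 terminator; the short Tn5 transposase fragment annotated beside it is most likely residual sequence from the Tn5-derived resistance cassette. The catalogue lists the origin as ColE1 with medium copy number, whereas the automated annotation labels the replication region as p15A plus a small RSF fragment. These origins are related in sequence, so this may be an annotation artefact, but the record does not resolve the discrepancy.

The payload is a two-gene synthetic operon assembled by Gibson cloning from genes designated Kuste2802 and Kuste2805. Kuste2802 (414 bp) is described as an ACP synthase, and the feature table supports this with an acpS-like homology match, pointing to a phosphopantetheinyl transferase that activates acyl carrier proteins. Kuste2805 (1,236 bp) is described as a non-canonical FabB, i.e. a ketoacyl-ACP synthase-type condensing enzyme; it was not picked up by the automated annotation, though unannotated space downstream of the acpS match could accommodate it. The "promoter" fields actually contain primer names, so the promoter driving the operon is not stated. Only a short PLtetO-1 fragment lies upstream, too partial to be read as a functional promoter, so the plasmid may be a promoterless carrier or assembly intermediate. The associated work tested candidate ladderane lipid biosynthetic genes from anammox bacteria by expression in E. coli.
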