Features (pLannotate 1.2.2; 7 found; start..end, strand, type, name):
      7..62      -  rep_origin     RSF ori (fragment): Plasmids containing the RSF 1030 origin of replication can be propagated in E. coli cells that contain additional plasmids with compatible origins.
    150..695     -  rep_origin     p15A ori: Plasmids containing the medium-copy-number p15A origin of replication can be propagated in E. coli cells that contain a second plasmid with the ColE1 origin.
    809..903     -  terminator     lambda t0 terminator: transcription terminator from phage lambda
    937..1728    -  CDS            neo: KKA2_KLEPN - Also known as kan, nptII. Experimental evidence at protein level: Swiss-Prot protein existence level 1. Resistance to kanamycin, neomycin, paromomycin, ribostamycin, butirosin and gentamicin B. From Klebsiella pneumoniae.
   1760..1864    -  CDS            tnpA (fragment): TN5P_ECOLX - Also known as tnp. Experimental evidence at protein level: Swiss-Prot protein existence level 1. Mediates transposition of transposon Tn5 by a 'cut and paste' mechanism. First, the monomeric transposase binds the 19 bp inverted DNA repeats flanking the transposon. Then, dimerization of the DNA- bound transposase creates a synaptic DNA complex. After nicking of the first DNA strand, excision of the transposon proceeds through a series of intermediates. The transposase then mediates the insertion of the transposon at a new site by strand transfer. The activity of the wild- type tran
   1909..1932    +  promoter       PLtetO-1 promoter (fragment): modified phage lambda PL promoter with tet operator sites (Lutz and Bujard, 1997)
   2003..2350    +  CDS            acpS (fragment): ACPS_HALOH - Protein inferred from homology: Swiss-Prot protein existence level 3. Transfers the 4'-phosphopantetheine moiety from coenzyme A to a Ser of acyl-carrier-protein. From Halothermothrix orenii (strain H 168 / OCM 544 / DSM 9562).
>Addgene plasmid #83832 | pPJ168(JPUB_006767) | depositor full sequence | sequence record 160163 | pPJ168(JPUB_006767) sequence 3747 bps
GATATATTCCGCTTCCTCGCTCACTGACTCGCTACGCTCGGTCGTTCGACTGCGGCGAGCGGAAATGGCT
TACGAACGGGGCGGAGATTTCCTGGAAGATGCCAGGAAGATACTTAACAGGGAAGTGAGAGGGCCGCGGC
AAAGCCGTTTTTCCATAGGCTCCGCCCCCCTGACAAGCATCACGAAATCTGACGCTCAAATCAGTGGTGG
CGAAACCCGACAGGACTATAAAGATACCAGGCGTTTCCCCCTGGCGGCTCCCTCGTGCGCTCTCCTGTTC
CTGCCTTTCGGTTTACCGGTGTCATTCCGCTGTTATGGCCGCGTTTGTCTCATTCCACGCCTGACACTCA
GTTCCGGGTAGGCAGTTCGCTCCAAGCTGGACTGTATGCACGAACCCCCCGTTCAGTCCGACCGCTGCGC
CTTATCCGGTAACTATCGTCTTGAGTCCAACCCGGAAAGACATGCAAAAGCACCACTGGCAGCAGCCACT
GGTAATTGATTTAGAGGAGTTAGTCTTGAAGTCATGCGCCGGTTAAGGCTAAACTGAAAGGACAAGTTTT
GGTGACTGCGCTCCTCCAAGCCAGTTACCTCGGTTCAAAGAGTTGGTAGCTCAGAGAACCTTCGAAAAAC
CGCCCTGCAAGGCGGTTTTTTCGTTTTCAGAGCAAGAGATTACGCGCAGACCAAAACGATCTCAAGAAGA
TCATCTTATTAATCAGATAAAATATTTCTAGATTTCAGTGCAATTTATCTCTTCAAATGTAGCACCTGAA
GTCAGCCCCATACGATATAAGTTGTTACTAGTGCTTGGATTCTCACCAATAAAAAACGCCCGGCGGCAAC
CGAGCGTTCTGAACAAATCCAGATGGAGTTCTGAGGTCATTACTGGATCTATCAACAGGAGTCCAAGCGA
GCTCTCGAACCCCAGAGTCCCGCTCAGAAGAACTCGTCAAGAAGGCGATAGAAGGCGATGCGCTGCGAAT
CGGGAGCGGCGATACCGTAAAGCACGAGGAAGCGGTCAGCCCATTCGCCGCCAAGCTCTTCAGCAATATC
ACGGGTAGCCAACGCTATGTCCTGATAGCGGTCCGCCACACCCAGCCGGCCACAGTCGATGAATCCAGAA
AAGCGGCCATTTTCCACCATGATATTCGGCAAGCAGGCATCGCCATGGGTCACGACGAGATCCTCGCCGT
CGGGCATGCGCGCCTTGAGCCTGGCGAACAGTTCGGCTGGCGCGAGCCCCTGATGCTCTTCGTCCAGATC
ATCCTGATCGACAAGACCGGCTTCCATCCGAGTACGTGCTCGCTCGATGCGATGTTTCGCTTGGTGGTCG
AATGGGCAGGTAGCCGGATCAAGCGTATGCAGCCGCCGCATTGCATCAGCCATGATGGATACTTTCTCGG
CAGGAGCAAGGTGAGATGACAGGAGATCCTGCCCCGGCACTTCGCCCAATAGCAGCCAGTCCCTTCCCGC
TTCAGTGACAACGTCGAGCACAGCTGCGCAAGGAACGCCCGTCGTGGCCAGCCACGATAGCCGCGCTGCC
TCGTCCTGCAGTTCATTCAGGGCACCGGACAGGTCGGTCTTGACAAAAAGAACCGGGCGCCCCTGCGCTG
ACAGCCGGAACACGGCGGCATCAGAGCAGCCGATTGTCTGTTGTGCCCAGTCATAGCCGAATAGCCTCTC
CACCCAAGCGGCCGGAGAACCTGCGTGCAATCCATCTTGTTCAATCATGCGAAACGATCCTCATCCTGTC
TCTTGATCAGATCATGATCCCCTGCGCCATCAGATCCTTGGCGGCAAGAAAGCCATCCAGTTTACTTTGC
AGGGCTTCCCAACCTTACCAGAGGGCGCCCCAGCTGGCAATTCCGAATTCATGAGATCTCGTGCTTTCTA
TGAGTCGTTAAAAAGAGTATTGACTTCCCTATCAGTGATAGATATAATAGATTCATGATATCAAACTCGA
GTTTAAGAAGGAGATATACATATGGTTCGCATCTACATGTTCATCGGTATCGACATTGTGGAGATTAACC
GCATTAAGAAACTGTGTATTAGTAATGAACGTTTCCTGAATAAGATTTACACCGTGAAGGAACTGGAATA
CTGTCTGCCAAAAAAGAATCGTCATCAACATCTGGCCGCGCGTTTTGCCACCAAAGAAGCCATGTTTAAA
GCCCTGGGTACCGGTTGGACCGGTAAAATCAAATGGACCGATGTGGAACTGCTGAATGATGAAAAAGGTA
AACCATACCTGAACTTTTACGGTAATGTGAAAGAGCTGGTGGAAGAAAAAAACATTAATACCGCCGAAGT
TAGTCTGAGCCACTGCAATGAATACGCCATTGCCCAAGTGCTGCTGGTGCCAGGTGCCGTGAGTGCCGCC
AGTAGTAAACTGTAAAGGAGGTTTTCTAATGAAAAAACGCGTGGTTATTACCGGTCTGGGTGCCGTGAGC
CCACTGGGCAATACCAAGGAAGAATTTTGGAATGGCCTGGTTGAGGGTAAGAGTGGCATCGCCCCAATGA
CCAGTCTGGATCTGAGTTGTTACAAAAGCAAACTGGGTGGCGAAGTGCGTGATCTGCTGCCGGAAATTCA
TCTGGGTAAAAAAGGTCTGCGTTACCTGAACAAAGGCACCTACTTCCTGGGCAGTGCGGCGAAAATGGCC
CTGGATGATAGTAAACTGCCACAAGATGGTAGCCTGGAAGATACGATTGGTATCATTATTGGTAGCAGCC
TGGGTAATTTCAGTGAAACCACCGATTACTTTTACGAAATCATTCGCAATAATCCAAGTGAACTGAGCCC
GATGTGCAGTTACGACGTTGCCCTGAATAGTAGCGTGAACTACGTGAGTGTGCTGTTTAAAGCCAAAGGT
CCAGTGCGTACCATCAGCGCCGGTTTTACCAGTAGTATTGATGCCATCGAAGATGCCTACCGTATGATTC
GTAATGATCGTGCCAAAGTGATGATTACGGGTGGTGTGGAACAAATTAGCATTGATCTGTACCTGATTTT
CTATCTGCGTAAGTATCTGAGCGGTATTAATGGTGGTCAAGAAATTAGTGCCCCATTTGATGCGAAACGT
AATGGTTTTATCATGGCCGAAGGTAGTTACGTGATTATTCTGGAGGAACTGCAACATGCGCTGGAGCGCG
GTGCGAGTATTTACGGTGAGATTAAAGGTTTTGGTAATACCTACGTTGGTGCCAAGAATTACAGTCTGCT
GGAACGTGTTAGTAGTGTTGAGAAAGCCATGCAAGAAGCCCTGCAACGTGCGGGTATCAAAAAAGAAGAC
CTGGACTGTATGAGCGTTAATGCCAATGGTTGTAAAATTCAAGATCCAATCGAAGCCAACGCCATTCAAT
TTCTGTATGGTGAAGATGTGAAACATATTCCAATCAGTGCCATTAAGAGTAACGTGGGCGAGAGTTACGG
TACGGCCGGTGCCGCCCAACTGGTGAGTACGGCGATGAGTATTAACAACGGCATTATTCCACATATTATC
AACCATCAAGGTAAAGAACCAGAAAATAACCTGAATCTGGTGCTGGGCAAGCCACTGCGCAAACAAACCA
ATCATGCGATGATCAACAATATGGACTTTGAAGGTAACAATAGTTGTCTGGTGGTTAGTCGTTTCATTCA
ATAATCGGTCAGTTTCACCTGATTTACGTAAAAACCCGCTTCGGCGGGTTTTTGCTTTTGGAGGGGCAGA
AAGATGAATGACTGTCGGATCCTAAAAGCTTCCTAGG
