>Addgene plasmid #83832 | pPJ168(JPUB_006767) | addgene partial sequence | sequence record 162742 | psc101-For 5'-GATCAGATCATGATCCCCTGCGCCATCAGATCC-3'
AGCCATCCAGTTTACTTTGCAGGGCTTCCCAACCTTACCAGAGGGCGCCCCAGCTGGCAATTCCGAATTC
ATGAGATCTCGTGCTTTCTATGAGTCGTTAAAAAGAGTATTGACTTCCCTATCAGTGATAGATATAATAG
ATTCATGATATCAAACTCGAGTTTAAGAAGGAGATATACATATGGTTCGCATCTACATGTTCATCGGTAT
CGACATTGTGGAGATTAACCGCATTAAGAAACTGTGTATTAGTAATGAACGTTTCCTGAATAAGATTTAC
ACCGTGAAGGAACTGGAATACTGTCTGCCAAAAAAGAATCGTCATCAACATCTGGCCGCGCGTTTTGCCA
CCAAAGAAGCCATGTTTAAAGCCCTGGGTACCGGTTGGACCGGTAAAATCAAATGGACCGATGTGGAACT
GCTGAATGATGAAAAAGGTAAACCATACCTGAACTTTTACGGTAATGTGAAAGAGCTGGTGGAAGAAAAA
AACATTAATACCGCCGAAGTTAGTCTGAGCCACTGCAATGAATACGCCATTGCCCAAGTGCTGCTGGTGC
CAGGTGCCGTGAGTGCCGCCAGTAGTAAACTGTAAAGGAGGTTTTCTAATGAAAAAACGCGTGGTTATTA
CCGGTCTGGGTGCCGTGAGCCCACTGGGCAATACCAAGGAAGAATTTTGGAATGGCCTGGTTGAGGGTAA
GAGTGGCATCGCCCCAATGACCAGTCTGGATCTGAGTTGTTACAAAAGCAAACTGGGTGGCGAAGTGCGT
GATCTGCTGCCGGAA
