>Addgene plasmid #83832 | pPJ168(JPUB_006767) | addgene partial sequence | sequence record 162743 | L4440 5'-AGCGAGTCAGTGAGCGAG-3'
CGACAGTCATTCATCTTTCTGCCCCTCCAAAAGCAAAAACCCGCCGAAGCGGGTTTTTACGTAAATCAGG
TGAAACTGACCGATTATTGAATGAAACGACTAACCACCAGACAACTATTGTTACCTTCAAAGTCCATATT
GTTGATCATCGCATGATTGGTTTGTTTGCGCAGTGGCTTGCCCAGCACCAGATTCAGGTTATTTTCTGGT
TCTTTACCTTGATGGTTGATAATATGTGGAATAATGCCGTTGTTAATACTCATCGCCGTACTCACCAGTT
GGGCGGCACCGGCCGTACCGTAACTCTCGCCCACGTTACTCTTAATGGCACTGATTGGAATATGTTTCAC
ATCTTCACCATACAGAAATTGAATGGCGTTGGCTTCGATTGGATCTTGAATTTTACAACCATTGGCATTA
ACGCTCATACAGTCCAGGTCTTCTTTTTTGATACCCGCACGTTGCAGGGCTTCTTGCATGGCTTTCTCAA
CACTACTAACACGTTCCAGCAGACTGTAATTCTTGGCACCAACGTAGGTATTACCAAAACCTTTAATCTC
ACCGTAAATACTCGCACCGCGCTCCAGCGCATGTTGCAGTTCCTCCAGAATAATCACGTAACTACCTTCG
GCCATGATAAAACCATTACGTTTCGCATCAAATGGGGCACTAATTTCTTGACCACCATTAATACCGCTCA
GATACTTACGCAGATAGAAAATCAGGTACAGATCAATGCTAATTTGTTCCACACCACCCGTAATCATCAC
TTTGGCACGATCATTACGAATCATACGGTAGGCATCTTCGATGGCATCAATACTACTGGTAAAACCGGCG
CTGATGGTACGCACTGGAC
